Addgene plasmid #48525: pFUSB4_GCTC
Depositing lab: Stephen Ekker. Depositing organization: Mayo Foundation for Medical Education and Research. Publication: High Efficiency In Vivo Genome Engineering with a Simplified 15-RVD GoldyTALEN Design. Ma AC, Lee HB, Clark KJ, Ekker SC. PLoS One. 2013 May 29;8(5):e65259. doi: 10.1371/journal.pone.0065259. Print 2013. PubMed 23734242.
Backbone
  Vector backbone: pFUS_B4
  Vector type: Mammalian Expression, TALEN
Growth in bacteria
  Bacterial resistance: Spectinomycin, 50 μg/mL
  Growth temperature: 37°C
  Growth strain: Top10
  Copy number: Unknown
Gene/Insert
  Gene/Insert name: RVD sequence: NN HD NG HD
  Species: Synthetic
  Cloning method: Unknown
  Sequencing primers: 5′ ttgatgcctggcagttccct; 3′ cgaaccgaacaggcttatgt
Terms and licenses: Academic/Nonprofit Terms; Industry Terms: Not Available to Industry
Depositor comments: Plasmid was created using Golden Gate cloning.
How to cite: pFUSB4_GCTC was a gift from Stephen Ekker (Addgene plasmid # 48525 ; http://n2t.net/addgene:48525 ; RRID:Addgene_48525)
