[The description below was written by a language model from this plasmid's Addgene catalogue record and pLannotate feature annotations shown in this document.]
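Description:
pFUSB4_GCTC is a pre-assembled TALE repeat intermediate built in the pFUS_B4 array backbone, part of a Golden Gate-based system for constructing TALENs. Its synthetic insert is a four-repeat module with the repeat-variable diresidues NN HD NG HD, which under the standard TALE code recognise G, C, T and C respectively, hence the plasmid name. The depositor notes that it was made by Golden Gate cloning. The repository classifies it under mammalian expression and TALEN, but the annotated features show no eukaryotic promoter or polyadenylation signal, so the plasmid looks like a bacterial cloning intermediate rather than an expression vector in its own right. The repeat array itself was not picked up by the automated annotation, which covers only backbone elements of the roughly 2.9 kb sequence.

The plasmid replicates in E. coli from a high-copy ColE1/pUC-type origin and is selected with spectinomycin through the aadA aminoglycoside adenylyltransferase gene. A fragment of the class 1 integron Pc promoter and a remnant of a gentamicin acetyltransferase gene lie upstream of aadA, probably leftovers of the integron-derived resistance cassette. Short residual fragments of lacZα and lacI are also annotated; the truncated lacZα would be consistent with a blue/white screening cassette having been replaced by the repeat array, though the record does not say so. rrnB T1 and T2 terminators are also present and would be expected to insulate the cloning region from read-through transcription.

The associated publication describes a simplified 15-RVD GoldyTALEN design for in vivo genome engineering. In that context, ready-made four-repeat modules like this one serve as library pieces that are combined with other partial arrays in a later Golden Gate step to assemble complete TALE DNA-binding domains in a final nuclease expression backbone.
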