Features (pLannotate 1.2.2; 8 found; start..end, strand, type, name):
      3..39      -  CDS            lacZα (fragment): LacZα fragment of β-galactosidase; lacZ fragment
    596..619     +  promoter       Pc promoter (fragment): intI1 (promoter lies within the coding sequence); class 1 integron promoter
    795..851     +  CDS            GmR (fragment): gentamycin acetyltransferase; aacC1; confers resistance to gentamycin
    858..1649    +  CDS            SmR: aminoglycoside adenylyltransferase (Murphy, 1985); aadA; confers resistance to spectinomycin and streptomycin
   1742..2330    +  rep_origin     ori: high-copy-number ColE1/pMB1/pBR322/pUC origin of replication
   2513..2605    +  CDS            lacI (fragment): lac repressor; lacI; The lac repressor binds to the lac operator to inhibit transcription in E. coli. This inhibition can be relieved by adding lactose or isopropyl-β-D-thiogalactopyranoside (IPTG).
   2660..2687    -  terminator     rrnB T2 terminator: transcription terminator T2 from the E. coli rrnB gene
   2819..2862    +  terminator     rrnB T1 terminator: Escherichia coli rrnB; transcription terminator T1 from the E. coli rrnB gene
>Addgene plasmid #48525 | pFUSB4_GCTC | depositor full sequence | sequence record 70225 | Full Sequence
ATGTTTTCCCAGTCACGACGTTGTAAAACGACGGCCAGTCTTAAGCGTCTCATGGCCTGACCCCGGACCA
AGTGGTGGCCTATCGCCAGCAACAATGGCGGCAAGCAAGCGCTCGAAACGGTGCAGCGGCTGTTGCCGGT
GCTGTGCCAGGACCATGGCCTGACTCCGGACCAAGTGGTGGCTATCGCCAGCCACGATGGCGGCAAGCAA
GCGCTCGAAACGGTGCAGCGGCTGTTGCCGGTGCTGTGCCAGGACCATGGCCTGACCCCGGACCAAGTGG
TGGCTATCGCCAGCAACGGTGGCGGCAAGCAAGCGCTCGAAACGGTGCAGCGGCTGTTGCCGGTGCTGTG
CCAGGACCATGGCCTGACTCCGGACCAAGTGGTGGCTATCGCCAGCCACGATGGCGGCAAGCAAGCGCTC
GAAACGGTGCAGCGGCTGTTGCCGGTGCTGTGCCAGGACCATGGCCTGACCCCGGACCAAGTGGTGGCTA
TCGAGACGTCTAGACCAGCCAGGACAGAAATGCCTCGACTTCGCTGCTACCCAAGGTTGCCGGGTGACGC
ACACCGTGGAAACGGATGAAGGCACGAACCCAGTGGACATAAGCCTGTTCGGTTCGTAAGCTGTAATGCA
AGTAGCGTATGCGCTCACGCAACTGGTCCAGAACCTTGACCGAACGCAGCGGTGGTAACGGCGCAGTGGC
GGTTTTCATGGCTTGTTATGACTGTTTTTTTGGGGTACAGTCTATGCCTCGGGCATCCAAGCAGCAAGCG
CGTTACGCCGTGGGTCGATGTTTGATGTTATGGAGCAGCAACGATGTTACGCAGCAGGGCAGTCGCCCTA
AAACAAAGTTAAACATTATGAGGGAAGCGGTGATCGCCGAAGTATCGACTCAACTATCAGAGGTAGTTGG
CGTCATCGAGCGCCATCTCGAACCGACGTTGCTGGCCGTACATTTGTACGGCTCCGCAGTGGATGGCGGC
CTGAAGCCACACAGTGATATTGATTTGCTGGTTACGGTGACCGTAAGGCTTGATGAAACAACGCGGCGAG
CTTTGATCAACGACCTTTTGGAAACTTCGGCTTCCCCTGGAGAGAGCGAGATTCTCCGCGCTGTAGAAGT
CACCATTGTTGTGCACGACGACATCATTCCGTGGCGTTATCCAGCTAAGCGCGAACTGCAATTTGGAGAA
TGGCAGCGCAATGACATTCTTGCAGGTATCTTCGAGCCAGCCACGATCGACATTGATCTGGCTATCTTGC
TGACAAAAGCAAGAGAACATAGCGTTGCCTTGGTAGGTCCAGCGGCGGAGGAACTCTTTGATCCGGTTCC
TGAACAGGATCTATTTGAGGCGCTAAATGAAACCTTAACGCTATGGAACTCGCCGCCCGACTGGGCTGGC
GATGAGCGAAATGTAGTGCTTACGTTGTCCCGCATTTGGTACAGCGCAGTAACCGGCAAAATCGCGCCGA
AGGATGTCGCTGCCGACTGGGCAATGGAGCGCCTGCCGGCCCAGTATCAGCCCGTCATACTTGAAGCTAG
ACAGGCTTATCTTGGACAAGAAGAAGATCGCTTGGCCTCGCGCGCAGATCAGTTGGAAGAATTTGTCCAC
TACGTGAAAGGCGAGATCACCAAGGTAGTCGGCAAATAACCCTCGAGCCACCCATGACCAAAATCCCTTA
ACGTGAGTTACGCGTCGTTCCACTGAGCGTCAGACCCCGTAGAAAAGATCAAAGGATCTTCTTGAGATCC
TTTTTTTCTGCGCGTAATCTGCTGCTTGCAAACAAAAAAACCACCGCTACCAGCGGTGGTTTGTTTGCCG
GATCAAGAGCTACCAACTCTTTTTCCGAAGGTAACTGGCTTCAGCAGAGCGCAGATACCAAATACTGTCC
TTCTAGTGTAGCCGTAGTTAGGCCACCACTTCAAGAACTCTGTAGCACCGCCTACATACCTCGCTCTGCT
AATCCTGTTACCAGTGGCTGCTGCCAGTGGCGATAAGTCGTGTCTTACCGGGTTGGACTCAAGACGATAG
TTACCGGATAAGGCGCAGCGGTCGGGCTGAACGGGGGGTTCGTGCACACAGCCCAGCTTGGAGCGAACGA
CCTACACCGAACTGAGATACCTACAGCGTGAGCATTGAGAAAGCGCCACGCTTCCCGAAGGGAGAAAGGC
GGACAGGTATCCGGTAAGCGGCAGGGTCGGAACAGGAGAGCGCACGAGGGAGCTTCCAGGGGGAAACGCC
TGGTATCTTTATAGTCCTGTCGGGTTTCGCCACCTCTGACTTGAGCGTCGATTTTTGTGATGCTCGTCAG
GGGGGCGGAGCCTATGGAAAAACGCCAGCAACGCGGCCTTTTTACGGTTCCTGGCCTTTTGCTGGCCTTT
TGCTCACATGTTCTTTCCTGCGTTATCCCCTGATTCTGTGGATAACCGTATTACCGCCTTTGAGTGAGCT
GATACCGCTCGCCGCAGCCGAACGACCGAGCGCAGCGAGTCAGTGAGCGAGGAAGCGGAAGAGCGCCCAA
TACGCAAACCGCCTCTCCCCGCGCGTTGGCCGATTCATTAATGCAGCTGGCACGACAGGTTTCCCGACTG
GAAAGCGGGCAGTGAGCGCAACGCAATTAATACGCGTACCGCTAGCCAGGAAGAGTTTGTAGAAACGCAA
AAAGGCCATCCGTCAGGATGGCCTTCTGCTTAGTTTGATGCCTGGCAGTTTATGGCGGGCGTCCTGCCCG
CCACCCTCCGGGCCGTTGCTTCACAACGTTCAAATCCGCTCCCGGCGGATTTGTCCTACTCAGGAGAGCG
TTCACCGACAAACAACAGATAAAACGAAAGGCCCAGTCTTCCGACTGAGCCTTTCGTTTTATTTGATGCC
TGGCAGTTCCCTACTCTCGCGTTAACGCTAGCATGG
