>Addgene plasmid #48525 | pFUSB4_GCTC | addgene partial sequence | sequence record 70934 | pCR8_F1 5'-ttgatgcctggcagttccct-3'
TTTCCCAGTCACGACGTTGTAAAACGACGGCCAGTCTTAAGCGTCTCATGGCCTGACCCCGGACCAAGTG
GTGGCTATCGCCAGCAACAATGGCGGCAAGCAAGCGCTCGAAACGGTGCAGCGGCTGTTGCCGGTGCTGT
GCCAGGACCATGGCCTGACTCCGGACCAAGTGGTGGCTATCGCCAGCCACGATGGCGGCAAGCAAGCGCT
CGAAACGGTGCAGCGGCTGTTGCCGGTGCTGTGCCAGGACCATGGCCTGACCCCGGACCAAGTGGTGGCT
ATCGCCAGCAACGGTGGCGGCAAGCAAGCGCTCGAAACGGTGCAGCGGCTGTTGCCGGTGCTGTGCCAGG
ACCATGGCCTGACTCCGGACCAAGTGGTGGCTATCGCCAGCCACGATGGCGGCAAGCAAGCGCTCGAAAC
GGTGCAGCGGCTGTTGCCGGTGCTGTGCCAGGACCATGGCCTGACCCCGGACCAAGTGGTGGCTATCGAG
ACGTCTAGACCAGCCAGGACAGAAATGCCTCGACTTCGCTGCTACCCAAGGTTGCCGGGTGACGCACACC
GTGGAAACGGATGAAGGCACGAACCCAGTGGACATAAGCCTGTTCGGTTCGTAAGCTGTAATGCAAGTAG
CGTATGCGCTCACGCAACTGGTCCAGAACCTTGACCGAACGCAGCGGTGGTAACGGCGCAGTGGCGGTTT
TCATGGCTTGTTATGACTGTTTTTTTGGGGTACAGTCTATGCCTCGGGCATCCAAGCAGCAAGCGCGTTA
CGCCGTGGGTCGATGTTTGATGTTATGGAGCAGCAACGATGTTACGCAGCAGGGCAGTCGCCCTAAAACA
AAGTTAAACATTATGAGGGAAGCGGTGATCGCCGAAGTATCGACTCAACTATCAGAGGTAGTTGGCGTCA
TCGAGCGCCATCTCGAACCGACGTTGCTGGCCGTACATTTGTA
